>Addgene plasmid #125137 | Double UP mNeon to mScarlet Rac1-N17 | depositor full sequence | sequence record 239175 | Full Sequence
GTCGACATTGATTATTGACTAGTTATTAATAGTAATCAATTACGGGGTCATTAGTTCATAGCCCATATAT
GGAGTTCCGCGTTACATAACTTACGGTAAATGGCCCGCCTGGCTGACCGCCCAACGACCCCCGCCCATTG
ACGTCAATAATGACGTATGTTCCCATAGTAACGCCAATAGGGACTTTCCATTGACGTCAATGGGTGGACT
ATTTACGGTAAACTGCCCACTTGGCAGTACATCAAGTGTATCATATGCCAAGTACGCCCCCTATTGACGT
CAATGACGGTAAATGGCCCGCCTGGCATTATGCCCAGTACATGACCTTATGGGACTTTCCTACTTGGCAG
TACATCTACGTATTAGTCATCGCTATTACCATGGGTCGAGGTGAGCCCCACGTTCTGCTTCACTCTCCCC
ATCTCCCCCCCCTCCCCACCCCCAATTTTGTATTTATTTATTTTTTAATTATTTTGTGCAGCGATGGGGG
CGGGGGGGGGGGGGGCGCGCGCCAGGCGGGGCGGGGCGGGGCGAGGGGCGGGGCGGGGCGAGGCGGAGAG
GTGCGGCGGCAGCCAATCAGAGCGGCGCGCTCCGAAAGTTTCCTTTTATGGCGAGGCGGCGGCGGCGGCG
GCCCTATAAAAAGCGAAGCGCGCGGCGGGCGGGAGTCGCTGCGTTGCCTTCGCCCCGTGCCCCGCTCCGC
GCCGCCTCGCGCCGCCCGCCCCGGCTCTGACTGACCGCGTTACTCCCACAGGTGAGCGGGCGGGACGGCC
CTTCTCCTCCGGGCTGTAATTAGCGCTTGGTTTAATGACGGCTCGTTTCTTTTCTGTGGCTGCGTGAAAG
CCTTAAAGGGCTCCGGGAGGGCCCTTTGTGCGGGGGGGAGCGGCTCGGGGGGTGCGTGCGTGTGTGTGTG
CGTGGGGAGCGCCGCGTGCGGCCCGCGCTGCCCGGCGGCTGTGAGCGCTGCGGGCGCGGCGCGGGGCTTT
GTGCGCTCCGCGTGTGCGCGAGGGGAGCGCGGCCGGGGGCGGTGCCCCGCGGTGCGGGGGGGCTGCGAGG
GGAACAAAGGCTGCGTGCGGGGTGTGTGCGTGGGGGGGTGAGCAGGGGGTGTGGGCGCGGCGGTCGGGCT
GTAACCCCCCCCTGCACCCCCCTCCCCGAGTTGCTGAGCACGGCCCGGCTTCGGGTGCGGGGCTCCGTAG
CGGGGCGTGGCGCGGGGCTCGCCGTGCCGGGCGGGGGGTGGCGGCAGGTGGGGGTGCCGGGCGGGGCGGG
GCCGCCTCGGGCCGGGGAGGGCTCGGGGGAGGGGCGCGGCGGCCCCCGGAGCGCCGGCGGCTGTCGAGGC
GCGGCGAGCCGCAGCCATTGCCTTTTATGGTAATCGTGCGAGAGGGCGCAGGGACTTCCTTTGTCCCAAA
TCTGTGCGGAGCCGAAATCTGGGAGGCGCCGCCGCACCCCCTCTAGCGGGCGCGGGGCGAAGCGGTGCGG
CGCCGGCAGGAAGGAAATGGGCGGGGAGGGCCTTCGTGCGTCGCCGCGCCGCCGTCCCCTTCTCCCTCTC
CAGCCTCGGGGCTGTCCGCGGGGGGACGGCTGCCTTCGGGGGGGACGGGGCAGGGCGGGGTTCGGCTTCT
GGCGTGTGACCGGCGGCTCTAGAGCCTCTGCTAACCATGTTCATGCCTTCTTCTTTTTCCTACAGCTCCT
GGGCAACGTGCTGGTTATTGTGCTGTCTCATCATTTTGGCAAAGAATTGCTGCAGATAACTTCGTATAAT
GTATGCTATACGAAGTTATATGGTGAGCAAGGGCGAGGAGGATAACATGGCCTCTCTCCCAGCGACACAT
GAGTTACACATCTTTGGCTCCATCAACGGTGTGGACTTTGACATGGTGGGTCAGGGCACCGGCAATCCAA
ATGATGGTTATGAGGAGTTAAACCTGAAGTCCACCAAGGGTGACCTCCAGTTCTCCCCCTGGATTCTGGT
CCCTCATATCGGGTATGGCTTCCATCAGTACCTGCCCTACCCTGACGGGATGTCGCCTTTCCAGGCCGCC
ATGGTAGATGGCTCCGGCTACCAAGTCCATCGCACAATGCAGTTTGAAGATGGTGCCTCCCTTACTGTTA
ACTACCGCTACACCTACGAGGGAAGCCACATCAAAGGAGAGGCCCAGGTGAAGGGGACTGGTTTCCCTGC
TGACGGTCCTGTGATGACCAACTCGCTGACCGCTGCGGACTGGTGCAGGTCGAAGAAGACTTACCCCAAC
GACAAAACCATCATCAGTACCTTTAAGTGGAGTTACACCACTGGAAATGGCAAGCGCTACCGGAGCACTG
CGCGGACCACCTACACCTTTGCCAAGCCAATGGCGGCTAACTATCTGAAGAACCAGCCGATGTACGTGTT
CCGTAAGACGGAGCTCAAGCACTCCAAGACCGAGCTCAACTTCAAGGAGTGGCAAAAGGCCTTTACCGAT
GTGATGGGCATGGACGAGCTGTACAAGTAAAGATCTTTTTCCCTCTGCCAAAAATTATGGGGACATCATG
AAGCCCCTTGAGCATCTGACTTCTGGCTAATAAAGGAAATTTATTTTCATTGCAATAGTGTGTTGGAATT
TTTTGTGTCTCTCACTCGGAAGGACATATGGGAGGGCAAATCATTTAAAACATCAGAATGAGTATTTGGT
TTAGAGTTTGGCAACATATGCCCATATGCTGGCTGCCATGAACAAAGGTTGGCTATAAAGAGGTCATCAG
TATATGAAACAGCCCCCTGCTGTCCATTCCTTATTCCATAGAAAAGCCTTGACTTGAGGTTAGATTTTTT
TTATATTTTGTTTTGTGTTATTTTTTTCTTTAACATCCCTAAAATTTTCCTTACATGTTTTACTAGCCAG
ATTTTTCCTCCTCTCCTGACTACTCCCAGTCATAGCTGTCCCTCTTCTCATAACTTCGTATAATGTATGC
TATACGAAGTTATGGTACCATGGTGAGCAAGGGCGAGGCAGTGATCAAGGAGTTCATGCGGTTCAAGGTG
CACATGGAGGGCTCCATGAACGGCCACGAGTTCGAGATCGAGGGCGAGGGCGAGGGCCGCCCCTACGAGG
GCACCCAGACCGCCAAGCTGAAGGTGACCAAGGGTGGCCCCCTGCCCTTCTCCTGGGACATCCTGTCCCC
TCAGTTCATGTACGGCTCCAGGGCCTTCATCAAGCACCCCGCCGACATCCCCGACTACTATAAGCAGTCC
TTCCCCGAGGGCTTCAAGTGGGAGCGCGTGATGAACTTCGAGGACGGCGGCGCCGTGACCGTGACCCAGG
ACACCTCCCTGGAGGACGGCACCCTGATCTACAAGGTGAAGCTCCGCGGCACCAACTTCCCTCCTGACGG
CCCCGTAATGCAGAAGAAGACAATGGGCTGGGAAGCGTCCACCGAGCGGTTGTACCCCGAGGACGGCGTG
CTGAAGGGCGACATTAAGATGGCCCTGCGCCTGAAGGACGGCGGACGCTACCTGGCGGACTTCAAGACCA
CCTACAAGGCCAAGAAGCCCGTGCAGATGCCCGGCGCCTACAACGTCGACCGCAAGTTGGACATCACCTC
CCACAACGAGGACTACACCGTGGTGGAACAGTACGAACGCTCCGAGGGCCGCCACTCCACCGGCGGCATG
GACGAGCTGTACAAGTTCGAAGGCAGCGGCGCTACTAACTTCAGCCTGCTGAAGCAGGCTGGAGACGTGG
AAGAGAATCCTGGACCTATCGATACCGGTATGCAGGCCATCAAGTGTGTGGTGGTGGGAGACGGAGCTGT
AGGTAAAAACTGCCTACTGATCAGTTACACAACCAATGCATTTCCTGGAGAATATATCCCTACTGTCTTT
GACAATTATTCTGCCAATGTTATGGTAGATGGAAAACCGGTGAATCTGGGCTTATGGGATACAGCTGGAC
AAGAAGATTATGACAGATTACGCCCCCTATCCTATCCGCAAACAGATGTGTTCTTAATTTGCTTTTCCCT
TGTGAGTCCTGCATCATTTGAAAATGTCCGTGCAAAGTGGTATCCTGAGGTGCGGCACCACTGTCCCAAC
ACTCCCATCATCCTAGTGGGAACTAAACTTGATCTTAGGGATGATAAAGACACGATCGAGAAACTGAAGG
AGAAGAAGCTGACTCCCATCACCTATCCGCAGGGTCTAGCCATGGCTAAGGAGATTGGTGCTGTAAAATA
CCTGGAGTGCTCGGCGCTCACACAGCGAGGCCTCAAGACAGTGTTTGACGAAGCGATCCGAGCAGTCCTC
TGCCCGCCTCCCGTGAAGAAGAGGAAGAGAAAATGCCTGCTGTTGTAAGCGGCCGCGCATGCGCTAGCTA
ATTTCCCTCTGCCAAAAATTATGGGGACATCATGAAGCCCCTTGAGCATCTGACTTCTGGCTAATAAAGG
AAATTTATTTTCATTGCAATAGTGTGTTGGAATTTTTTGTGTCTCTCACTCGGAAGGACATATGGGAGGG
CAAATCATTTAAAACATCAGAATGAGTATTTGGTTTAGAGTTTGGCAACATATGCCCATATGCTGGCTGC
CATGAACAAAGGTTGGCTATAAAGAGGTCATCAGTATATGAAACAGCCCCCTGCTGTCCATTCCTTATTC
CATAGAAAAGCCTTGACTTGAGGTTAGATTTTTTTTATATTTTGTTTTGTGTTATTTTTTTCTTTAACAT
CCCTAAAATTTTCCTTACATGTTTTACTAGCCAGATTTTTCCTCCTCTCCTGACTACTCCCAGTCATAGC
TGTCCCTCTTCTCTTATGGAGATCCCTCGACAAGCTTGGCGTAATCATGGTCATAGCTGTTTCCTGTGTG
AAATTGTTATCCGCTCACAATTCCACACAACATACGAGCCGGAAGCATAAAGTGTAAAGCCTGGGGTGCC
TAATGAGTGAGCTAACTCACATTAATTGCGTTGCGCTCACTGCCCGCTTTCCAGTCGGGAAACCTGTCGT
GCCAGCGGATCCGCATCTCAATTAGTCAGCAACCATAGTCCCGCCCCTAACTCCGCCCATCCCGCCCCTA
ACTCCGCCCAGTTCCGCCCATTCTCCGCCCCATGGCTGACTAATTTTTTTTATTTATGCAGAGGCCGAGG
CCGCCTCGGCCTCTGAGCTATTCCAGAAGTAGTGAGGAGGCTTTTTTGGAGGCCTAGGCTTTTGCAAAAA
GCTAACTTGTTTATTGCAGCTTATAATGGTTACAAATAAAGCAATAGCATCACAAATTTCACAAATAAAG
CATTTTTTTCACTGCATTCTAGTTGTGGTTTGTCCAAACTCATCAATGTATCTTATCATGTCTGGATCCG
CTGCATTAATGAATCGGCCAACGCGCGGGGAGAGGCGGTTTGCGTATTGGGCGCTCTTCCGCTTCCTCGC
TCACTGACTCGCTGCGCTCGGTCGTTCGGCTGCGGCGAGCGGTATCAGCTCACTCAAAGGCGGTAATACG
GTTATCCACAGAATCAGGGGATAACGCAGGAAAGAACATGTGAGCAAAAGGCCAGCAAAAGGCCAGGAAC
CGTAAAAAGGCCGCGTTGCTGGCGTTTTTCCATAGGCTCCGCCCCCCTGACGAGCATCACAAAAATCGAC
GCTCAAGTCAGAGGTGGCGAAACCCGACAGGACTATAAAGATACCAGGCGTTTCCCCCTGGAAGCTCCCT
CGTGCGCTCTCCTGTTCCGACCCTGCCGCTTACCGGATACCTGTCCGCCTTTCTCCCTTCGGGAAGCGTG
GCGCTTTCTCAATGCTCACGCTGTAGGTATCTCAGTTCGGTGTAGGTCGTTCGCTCCAAGCTGGGCTGTG
TGCACGAACCCCCCGTTCAGCCCGACCGCTGCGCCTTATCCGGTAACTATCGTCTTGAGTCCAACCCGGT
AAGACACGACTTATCGCCACTGGCAGCAGCCACTGGTAACAGGATTAGCAGAGCGAGGTATGTAGGCGGT
GCTACAGAGTTCTTGAAGTGGTGGCCTAACTACGGCTACACTAGAAGGACAGTATTTGGTATCTGCGCTC
TGCTGAAGCCAGTTACCTTCGGAAAAAGAGTTGGTAGCTCTTGATCCGGCAAACAAACCACCGCTGGTAG
CGGTGGTTTTTTTGTTTGCAAGCAGCAGATTACGCGCAGAAAAAAAGGATCTCAAGAAGATCCTTTGATC
TTTTCTACGGGGTCTGACGCTCAGTGGAACGAAAACTCACGTTAAGGGATTTTGGTCATGAGATTATCAA
AAAGGATCTTCACCTAGATCCTTTTAAATTAAAAATGAAGTTTTAAATCAATCTAAAGTATATATGAGTA
AACTTGGTCTGACAGTTACCAATGCTTAATCAGTGAGGCACCTATCTCAGCGATCTGTCTATTTCGTTCA
TCCATAGTTGCCTGACTCCCCGTCGTGTAGATAACTACGATACGGGAGGGCTTACCATCTGGCCCCAGTG
CTGCAATGATACCGCGAGACCCACGCTCACCGGCTCCAGATTTATCAGCAATAAACCAGCCAGCCGGAAG
GGCCGAGCGCAGAAGTGGTCCTGCAACTTTATCCGCCTCCATCCAGTCTATTAATTGTTGCCGGGAAGCT
AGAGTAAGTAGTTCGCCAGTTAATAGTTTGCGCAACGTTGTTGCCATTGCTACAGGCATCGTGGTGTCAC
GCTCGTCGTTTGGTATGGCTTCATTCAGCTCCGGTTCCCAACGATCAAGGCGAGTTACATGATCCCCCAT
GTTGTGCAAAAAAGCGGTTAGCTCCTTCGGTCCTCCGATCGTTGTCAGAAGTAAGTTGGCCGCAGTGTTA
TCACTCATGGTTATGGCAGCACTGCATAATTCTCTTACTGTCATGCCATCCGTAAGATGCTTTTCTGTGA
CTGGTGAGTACTCAACCAAGTCATTCTGAGAATAGTGTATGCGGCGACCGAGTTGCTCTTGCCCGGCGTC
AATACGGGATAATACCGCGCCACATAGCAGAACTTTAAAAGTGCTCATCATTGGAAAACGTTCTTCGGGG
CGAAAACTCTCAAGGATCTTACCGCTGTTGAGATCCAGTTCGATGTAACCCACTCGTGCACCCAACTGAT
CTTCAGCATCTTTTACTTTCACCAGCGTTTCTGGGTGAGCAAAAACAGGAAGGCAAAATGCCGCAAAAAA
GGGAATAAGGGCGACACGGAAATGTTGAATACTCATACTCTTCCTTTTTCAATATTATTGAAGCATTTAT
CAGGGTTATTGTCTCATGAGCGGATACATATTTGAATGTATTTAGAAAAATAAACAAATAGGGGTTCCGC
GCACATTTCCCCGAAAAGTGCCACCTG
Features (pLannotate 1.2.2; 21 found; start..end, strand, type, name):
      4..383     +  enhancer       CMV enhancer: human cytomegalovirus immediate early enhancer
    386..661     +  promoter       chicken β-actin promoter: No description available
    662..1675    +  intron         chimeric intron: chimera between introns from chicken β-actin and rabbit β-globin
   1736..1769    -  protein_bind   loxP: Cre-mediated recombination occurs in the 8-bp core sequence (GCATACAT). Cre recombinase
   1770..2477    +  CDS            mNeonGreen: mNeonGreen is a basic (constitutively fluorescent) green/yellow fluorescent protein published in 2013, derived from Branchiostoma lanceolatum. It is reported to be a very rapidly-maturing monomer with moderate acid sensitivity.
   2549..2604    +  polyA_signal   β-globin poly(A) signal: rabbit β-globin polyadenylation signal (Gil and Proudfoot, 1987)
   2920..2953    -  protein_bind   loxP: Cre-mediated recombination occurs in the 8-bp core sequence (GCATACAT). Cre recombinase
   2960..3655    +  CDS            mScarlet-I: mScarlet-I is a basic (constitutively fluorescent) red fluorescent protein published in 2016, derived from synthetic construct. It is reported to be a rapidly-maturing monomer with moderate acid sensitivity.
   3740..4318    +  CDS            Rac1 (T17N): dominant negative mutant of human Rac family small GTPase 1
   4403..4458    +  polyA_signal   β-globin poly(A) signal: rabbit β-globin polyadenylation signal (Gil and Proudfoot, 1987)
   4834..4850    -  protein_bind   lac operator: The lac repressor binds to the lac operator to inhibit transcription in E. coli. This inhibition can be relieved by adding lactose or isopropyl-β-D-thiogalactopyranoside (IPTG). lac repressor encoded by lacI
   4858..4888    -  promoter       lac promoter: promoter for the E. coli lac operon
   4903..4924    -  protein_bind   CAP binding site: CAP binding activates transcription in the presence of cAMP. E. coli catabolite activator protein
   4937..4976    -  CDS            lacI (fragment): lac repressor; lacI; The lac repressor binds to the lac operator to inhibit transcription in E. coli. This inhibition can be relieved by adding lactose or isopropyl-β-D-thiogalactopyranoside (IPTG).
   4983..5005    +  promoter       SV40 promoter (fragment): SV40 enhancer and early promoter
   5029..5164    +  rep_origin     SV40 ori: SV40 origin of replication
   5184..5318    +  polyA_signal   SV40 poly(A) signal: SV40 polyadenylation signal
   5320..5374    -  CDS            lacI (fragment): lac repressor; lacI; The lac repressor binds to the lac operator to inhibit transcription in E. coli. This inhibition can be relieved by adding lactose or isopropyl-β-D-thiogalactopyranoside (IPTG).
   5557..6145    -  rep_origin     ori: high-copy-number ColE1/pMB1/pBR322/pUC origin of replication
   6316..7176    -  CDS            AmpR: β-lactamase; bla; confers resistance to ampicillin, carbenicillin, and related antibiotics
   7177..7281    -  promoter       AmpR promoter: bla
