>Addgene plasmid #125137 | Double UP mNeon to mScarlet Rac1-N17 | addgene full sequence | sequence record 244754 | Addgene NGS Result
GGTCGACATTGATTATTGACTAGTTATTAATAGTAATCAATTACGGGGTCATTAGTTCATAGCCCATATA
TGGAGTTCCGCGTTACATAACTTACGGTAAATGGCCCGCCTGGCTGACCGCCCAACGACCCCCGCCCATT
GACGTCAATAATGACGTATGTTCCCATAGTAACGCCAATAGGGACTTTCCATTGACGTCAATGGGTGGAG
TATTTACGGTAAACTGCCCACTTGGCAGTACATCAAGTGTATCATATGCCAAGTACGCCCCCTATTGACG
TCAATGACGGTAAATGGCCCGCCTGGCATTATGCCCAGTACATGACCTTATGGGACTTTCCTACTTGGCA
GTACATCTACGTATTAGTCATCGCTATTACCATGGTCGAGGTGAGCCCCACGTTCTGCTTCACTCTCCCC
ATCTCCCCCCCCTCCCCACCCCCAATTTTGTATTTATTTATTTTTTAATTATTTTGTGCAGCGATGGGGG
CGGGGGGGGGGGGGGSGCGCGCCRGGSGGGGSGGGGSGGGGSGRGGGGSGGGGSGGGGSGRGGCGGAGAG
GTGCGGCGGCAGCCAATCAGAGCGGCGCGCTCCGAAAGTTTCCTTTTATGGCGAGGCGGCGGCGGCGGCG
GCCCTATAAAAAGCGAAGCGCGCGGCGGGCGGGAGTCGCTGCGCGCTGCCTTCGCCCCGTGCCCCGCTCC
GCCGCCGCCTCGCGCCGCCCGCCCCGGCTCTGACTGACCGCGTTACTCCCACAGGTGAGCGGGCGGGACG
GCCCTTCTCCTCCGGGCTGTAATTAGCGCTTGGTTTAATGACGGCTTGTTTCTTTTCTGTGGCTGCGTGA
AAGCCTTGAGGGGCTCCGGGAGGGCCCTTTGTGCGGGGGGAGCGGCTCGGGGGGTGCGTGCGTGTGTGTG
TGCGTGGGGAGCGCCGCGTGCGGCTCCGCGCTGCCCGGCGGCTGTGAGCGCTGCGGGCGCGGCGCGGGGC
TTTGTGCGCTCCGCAGTGTGCGCGAGGGGAGCGCGGCCGGGGGCGGTGCCCCGCGGTGCGGGGGGGGCTG
CGAGGGGAACAAAGGCTGCGTGCGGGGTGTGTGCGTGGGGGGGTGAGCAGGGGGTGTGGGCGCGTCGGTC
GGGCTGCAACCCCCCCTGCACCCCCCTCCCCGAGTTGCTGAGCACGGCCCGGCTTCGGGTGCGGGGCTCC
GTACGGGGCGTGGCGCGGGGCTCGCCGTGCCGGGCGGGGGGTGGCGGCAGGKGGGGGTGCCGGGCGGGGC
GGGGCCGCCKCGGGCCGGGGRGGGCTCGGGGGRGGGGCGCGGCGGCCCCCGGAGCGCCGGCGGCTGTCGA
GGCGCGGCGAGCCGCAGCCATTGCCTTTTATGGTAATCGTGCGAGAGGGCGCAGGGACTTCCTTTGTCCC
AAATCTGTGCGGAGCCGAAATCTGGGAGGCGCCGCCGCACCCCCTCTAGCGGGCGCGGGGCGAAGCGGTG
CGGCGCCGGCAGGAAGGAAATGGGCGGGGAGGGCCTTCGTGCGTCGCCGCGCCGCCGTCCCCTTCTCCCT
CTCCAGCCTCGGGGCTGTCCGCGGGGGGACGGCTGCCTTCGGGGGGGACGGGGCAGGGCGGGGTTCGGCT
TCTGGCGTGTGACCGGCGGCTCTAGAGCCTCTGCTAACCATGTTCATGCCTTCTTCTTTTTCCTACAGCT
CCTGGGCAACGTGCTGGTTATTGTGCTGTCTCATCATTTTGGCAAAGAATTGCTGCAGATAACTTCGTAT
AATGTATGCTATACGAAGTTATATGGTGAGCAAGGGCGAGGAGGATAACATGGCCTCTCTCCCAGCGACA
CATGAGTTACACATCTTTGGCTCCATCAACGGTGTGGACTTTGACATGGTGGGTCAGGGCACCGGCAATC
CAAATGATGGTTATGAGGAGTTAAACCTGAAGTCCACCAAGGGTGACCTCCAGTTCTCCCCCTGGATTCT
GGTCCCTCATATCGGGTATGGCTTCCATCAGTACCTGCCCTACCCTGACGGGATGTCGCCTTTCCAGGCC
GCCATGGTAGATGGCTCCGGCTACCAAGTCCATCGCACAATGCAGTTTGAAGATGGTGCCTCCCTTACTG
TTAACTACCGCTACACCTACGAGGGAAGCCACATCAAAGGAGAGGCCCAGGTGAAGGGGACTGGTTTCCC
TGCTGACGGTCCTGTGATGACCAACTCGCTGACCGCTGCGGACTGGTGCAGGTCGAAGAAGACTTACCCC
AACGACAAAACCATCATCAGTACCTTTAAGTGGAGTTACACCACTGGAAATGGCAAGCGCTACCGGAGCA
CTGCGCGGACCACCTACACCTTTGCCAAGCCAATGGCGGCTAACTATCTGAAGAACCAGCCGATGTACGT
GTTCCGTAAGACGGAGCTCAAGCACTCCAAGACCGAGCTCAACTTCAAGGAGTGGCAAAAGGCCTTTACC
GATGTGATGGGCATGGACGAGCTGTACAAGTAAAGATCTTTTTCCCTCTGCCAAAAATTATGGGGACATC
ATGAAGCCCCTTGAGCATCTGACTTCTGGCTAATAAAGGAAATTTATTTTCATTGCAATAGTGTGTTGGA
ATTTTTTGTGTCTCTCACTCGGAAGGACATATGGGAGGGCAAATCATTTAAAACATCAGAATGAGTATTT
GGTTTAGAGTTTGGCAACATATGCCCATATGCTGGCTGCCATGAACAAAGGTTGGCTATAAAGAGGTCAT
CAGTATATGAAACAGCCCCCTGCTGTCCATTCCTTATTCCATAGAAAAGCCTTGACTTGAGGTTAGATTT
TTTTTATATTTTGTTTTGTGTTATTTTTTTCTTTAACATCCCTAAAATTTTCCTTACATGTTTTACTAGC
CAGATTTTTCCTCCTCTCCTGACTACTCCCAGTCATAGCTGTCCCTCTTCTCATAACTTCGTATAATGTA
TGCTATACGAAGTTATGGTACCATGGTGAGCAAGGGCGAGGCAGTGATCAAGGAGTTCATGCGGTTCAAG
GTGCACATGGAGGGCTCCATGAACGGCCACGAGTTCGAGATCGAGGGCGAGGGCGAGGGCCGCCCCTACG
AGGGCACCCAGACCGCCAAGCTGAAGGTGACCAAGGGTGGCCCCCTGCCCTTCTCCTGGGACATCCTGTC
CCCTCAGTTCATGTACGGCTCCAGGGCCTTCATCAAGCACCCCGCCGACATCCCCGACTACTATAAGCAG
TCCTTCCCCGAGGGCTTCAAGTGGGAGCGCGTGATGAACTTCGAGGACGGCGGCGCCGTGACCGTGACCC
AGGACACCTCCCTGGAGGACGGCACCCTGATCTACAAGGTGAAGCTCCGCGGCACCAACTTCCCTCCTGA
CGGCCCCGTAATGCAGAAGAAGACAATGGGCTGGGAAGCGTCCACCGAGCGGTTGTACCCCGAGGACGGC
GTGCTGAAGGGCGACATTAAGATGGCCCTGCGCCTGAAGGACGGCGGACGCTACCTGGCGGACTTCAAGA
CCACCTACAAGGCCAAGAAGCCCGTGCAGATGCCCGGCGCCTACAACGTCGACCGCAAGTTGGACATCAC
CTCCCACAACGAGGACTACACCGTGGTGGAACAGTACGAACGCTCCGAGGGCCGCCACTCCACCGGCGGC
ATGGACGAGCTGTACAAGTTCGAAGGCAGCGGCGCTACTAACTTCAGCCTGCTGAAGCAGGCTGGAGACG
TGGAAGAGAATCCTGGACCTATCGATACCGGTATGCAGGCCATCAAGTGTGTGGTGGTGGGAGACGGAGC
TGTAGGTAAAAATTGCCTACTGATCAGTTACACAACCAATGCATTTCCTGGAGAATATATCCCTACTGTC
TTTGACAATTATTCTGCCAATGTTATGGTAGATGGAAAACCGGTGAATCTGGGCTTATGGGATACAGCTG
GACAAGAAGATTATGACAGATTACGCCCCCTATCCTATCCGCAAACAGATGTGTTCTTAATTTGCTTTTC
CCTTGTGAGTCCTGCATCATTTGAAAATGTCCGTGCAAAGTGGTATCCTGAGGTGCGGCACCACTGTCCC
AACACTCCCATCATCCTAGTGGGAACTAAACTTGATCTTAGGGATGATAAAGACACGATCGAGAAACTGA
AGGAGAAGAAGCTGACTCCCATCACCTATCCGCAGGGTCTAGCCATGGCTAAGGAGATTGGTGCCGTAAA
ATACCTGGAGTGCTCGGCGCTCACACAGCGAGGCCTCAAGACAGTGTTTGACGAAGCGATCCGAGCAGTC
CTCTGCCCGCCTCCCGTGAAGAAGAGGAAGAGAAAATGCCTGCTGTTGTAAGCGGCCGCGCATGCGCTAG
CTAATTTCCCTCTGCCAAAAATTATGGGGACATCATGAAGCCCCTTGAGCATCTGACTTCTGGCTAATAA
AGGAAATTTATTTTCATTGCAATAGTGTGTTGGAATTTTTTGTGTCTCTCACTCGGAAGGACATATGGGA
GGGCAAATCATTTAAAACATCAGAATGAGTATTTGGTTTAGAGTTTGGCAACATATGCCCATATGCTGGC
TGCCATGAACAAAGGTTGGCTATAAAGAGGTCATCAGTATATGAAACAGCCCCCTGCTGTCCATTCCTTA
TTCCATAGAAAAGCCTTGACTTGAGGTTAGATTTTTTTTATATTTTGTTTTGTGTTATTTTTTTCTTTAA
CATCCCTAAAATTTTCCTTACATGTTTTACTAGCCAGATTTTTCCTCCTCTCCTGACTACTCCCAGTCAT
AGCTGTCCCTCTTCTCTTATGGAGATCCCTCGACAAGCTTGGCGTAATCATGGTCATAGCTGTTTCCTGT
GTGAAATTGTTATCCGCTCACAATTCCACACAACATACGAGCCGGAAGCATAAAGTGTAAAGCCTGGGGT
GCCTAATGAGTGAGCTAACTCACATTAATTGCGTTGCGCTCACTGCCCGCTTTCCAGTCGGGAAACCTGT
CGTGCCAGCGGATCCGCATCTCAATTAGTCAGCAACCATAGTCCCGCCCCTAACTCCGCCCATCCCGCCC
CTAACTCCGCCCAGTTCCGCCCATTCTCCGCCCCATGGCTGACTAATTTTTTTTATTTATGCAGAGGCCG
AGGCCGCCTCGGCCTCTGAGCTATTCCAGAAGTAGTGAGGAGGCTTTTTTGGAGGCCTAGGCTTTTGCAA
AAAGCTAACTTGTTTATTGCAGCTTATAATGGTTACAAATAAAGCAATAGCATCACAAATTTCACAAATA
AAGCATTTTTTTCACTGCATTCTAGTTGTGGTTTGTCCAAACTCATCAATGTATCTTATCATGTCTGGAT
CCGCTGCATTAATGAATCGGCCAACGCGCGGGGAGAGGCGGTTTGCGTATTGGGCGCTCTTCCGCTTCCT
CGCTCACTGACTCGCTGCGCTCGGTCGTTCGGCTGCGGCGAGCGGTATCAGCTCACTCAAAGGCGGTAAT
ACGGTTATCCACAGAATCAGGGGATAACGCAGGAAAGAACATGTGAGCAAAAGGCCAGCAAAAGGCCAGG
AACCGTAAAAAGGCCGCGTTGCTGGCGTTTTTCCATAGGCTCCGCCCCCCTGACGAGCATCACAAAAATC
GACGCTCAAGTCAGAGGTGGCGAAACCCGACAGGACTATAAAGATACCAGGCGTTTCCCCCTGGAAGCTC
CCTCGTGCGCTCTCCTGTTCCGACCCTGCCGCTTACCGGATACCTGTCCGCCTTTCTCCCTTCGGGAAGC
GTGGCGCTTTCTCATAGCTCACGCTGTAGGTATCTCAGTTCGGTGTAGGTCGTTCGCTCCAAGCTGGGCT
GTGTGCACGAACCCCCCGTTCAGCCCGACCGCTGCGCCTTATCCGGTAACTATCGTCTTGAGTCCAACCC
GGTAAGACACGACTTATCGCCACTGGCAGCAGCCACTGGTAACAGGATTAGCAGAGCGAGGTATGTAGGC
GGTGCTACAGAGTTCTTGAAGTGGTGGCCTAACTACGGCTACACTAGAAGAACAGTATTTGGTATCTGCG
CTCTGCTGAAGCCAGTTACCTTCGGAAAAAGAGTTGGTAGCTCTTGATCCGGCAAACAAACCACCGCTGG
TAGCGGTGGTTTTTTTGTTTGCAAGCAGCAGATTACGCGCAGAAAAAAAGGATCTCAAGAAGATCCTTTG
ATCTTTTCTACGGGGTCTGACGCTCAGTGGAACGAAAACTCACGTTAAGGGATTTTGGTCATGAGATTAT
CAAAAAGGATCTTCACCTAGATCCTTTTAAATTAAAAATGAAGTTTTAAATCAATCTAAAGTATATATGA
GTAAACTTGGTCTGACAGTTACCAATGCTTAATCAGTGAGGCACCTATCTCAGCGATCTGTCTATTTCGT
TCATCCATAGTTGCCTGACTCCCCGTCGTGTAGATAACTACGATACGGGAGGGCTTACCATCTGGCCCCA
GTGCTGCAATGATACCGCGAGACCCACGCTCACCGGCTCCAGATTTATCAGCAATAAACCAGCCAGCCGG
AAGGGCCGAGCGCAGAAGTGGTCCTGCAACTTTATCCGCCTCCATCCAGTCTATTAATTGTTGCCGGGAA
GCTAGAGTAAGTAGTTCGCCAGTTAATAGTTTGCGCAACGTTGTTGCCATTGCTACAGGCATCGTGGTGT
CACGCTCGTCGTTTGGTATGGCTTCATTCAGCTCCGGTTCCCAACGATCAAGGCGAGTTACATGATCCCC
CATGTTGTGCAAAAAAGCGGTTAGCTCCTTCGGTCCTCCGATCGTTGTCAGAAGTAAGTTGGCCGCAGTG
TTATCACTCATGGTTATGGCAGCACTGCATAATTCTCTTACTGTCATGCCATCCGTAAGATGCTTTTCTG
TGACTGGTGAGTACTCAACCAAGTCATTCTGAGAATAGTGTATGCGGCGACCGAGTTGCTCTTGCCCGGC
GTCAATACGGGATAATACCGCGCCACATAGCAGAACTTTAAAAGTGCTCATCATTGGAAAACGTTCTTCG
GGGCGAAAACTCTCAAGGATCTTACCGCTGTTGAGATCCAGTTCGATGTAACCCACTCGTGCACCCAACT
GATCTTCAGCATCTTTTACTTTCACCAGCGTTTCTGGGTGAGCAAAAACAGGAAGGCAAAATGCCGCAAA
AAAGGGAATAAGGGCGACACGGAAATGTTGAATACTCATACTCTTCCTTTTTCAATATTATTGAAGCATT
TATCAGGGTTATTGTCTCATGAGCGGATACATATTTGAATGTATTTAGAAAAATAAACAAATAGGGGTTC
CGCGCACATTTCCCCGAAAAGTGCCACCTG
Features (pLannotate 1.2.2; 21 found; start..end, strand, type, name):
      5..384     +  enhancer       CMV enhancer: human cytomegalovirus immediate early enhancer
    386..661     +  promoter       chicken β-actin promoter: No description available
    662..1678    +  intron         chimeric intron: chimera between introns from chicken β-actin and rabbit β-globin
   1739..1772    -  protein_bind   loxP: Cre-mediated recombination occurs in the 8-bp core sequence (GCATACAT). Cre recombinase
   1773..2480    +  CDS            mNeonGreen: mNeonGreen is a basic (constitutively fluorescent) green/yellow fluorescent protein published in 2013, derived from Branchiostoma lanceolatum. It is reported to be a very rapidly-maturing monomer with moderate acid sensitivity.
   2552..2607    +  polyA_signal   β-globin poly(A) signal: rabbit β-globin polyadenylation signal (Gil and Proudfoot, 1987)
   2923..2956    -  protein_bind   loxP: Cre-mediated recombination occurs in the 8-bp core sequence (GCATACAT). Cre recombinase
   2963..3658    +  CDS            mScarlet-I: mScarlet-I is a basic (constitutively fluorescent) red fluorescent protein published in 2016, derived from synthetic construct. It is reported to be a rapidly-maturing monomer with moderate acid sensitivity.
   3743..4321    +  CDS            Rac1: human Rac family small GTPase 1
   4406..4461    +  polyA_signal   β-globin poly(A) signal: rabbit β-globin polyadenylation signal (Gil and Proudfoot, 1987)
   4837..4853    -  protein_bind   lac operator: The lac repressor binds to the lac operator to inhibit transcription in E. coli. This inhibition can be relieved by adding lactose or isopropyl-β-D-thiogalactopyranoside (IPTG). lac repressor encoded by lacI
   4861..4891    -  promoter       lac promoter: promoter for the E. coli lac operon
   4906..4927    -  protein_bind   CAP binding site: CAP binding activates transcription in the presence of cAMP. E. coli catabolite activator protein
   4940..4979    -  CDS            lacI (fragment): lac repressor; lacI; The lac repressor binds to the lac operator to inhibit transcription in E. coli. This inhibition can be relieved by adding lactose or isopropyl-β-D-thiogalactopyranoside (IPTG).
   4986..5008    +  promoter       SV40 promoter (fragment): SV40 enhancer and early promoter
   5032..5167    +  rep_origin     SV40 ori: SV40 origin of replication
   5187..5321    +  polyA_signal   SV40 poly(A) signal: SV40 polyadenylation signal
   5323..5377    -  CDS            lacI (fragment): lac repressor; lacI; The lac repressor binds to the lac operator to inhibit transcription in E. coli. This inhibition can be relieved by adding lactose or isopropyl-β-D-thiogalactopyranoside (IPTG).
   5560..6148    -  rep_origin     ori: high-copy-number ColE1/pMB1/pBR322/pUC origin of replication
   6319..7179    -  CDS            AmpR: β-lactamase; bla; confers resistance to ampicillin, carbenicillin, and related antibiotics
   7180..7284    -  promoter       AmpR promoter: bla
