[The description below was written by a language model from this plasmid's Addgene catalogue record and pLannotate feature annotations shown in this document.]
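Description:
Double UP mNeon to mScarlet Rac1-N17 is a mammalian expression plasmid built on the pCax backbone that acts as a Cre-dependent colour switch coupled to expression of a dominant-negative GTPase. It is maintained in E. coli at high copy through a ColE1/pUC-type origin and selected with ampicillin via the β-lactamase gene. The backbone also carries remnants of a lac promoter/operator region, an SV40 origin and an SV40 poly(A) signal. Expression in mammalian cells is driven by the CAG promoter, annotated here as its three parts: CMV enhancer, chicken β-actin promoter and a chimeric β-actin/β-globin intron.

Downstream of CAG, two loxP sites in the same orientation flank an mNeonGreen coding sequence and its rabbit β-globin polyadenylation signal. Without Cre, transcription terminates after mNeonGreen, so cells fluoresce green. Cre excises this floxed cassette and places the second open reading frame under CAG control: mScarlet (annotated as mScarlet-I, with an internal NotI site removed), followed by a P2A self-cleaving peptide and human Rac1 carrying the T17N dominant-negative substitution, terminated by a second β-globin poly(A). The P2A is stated by the depositor but not annotated; it fits the gap between the two coding sequences. Recombined cells are therefore red and contain untagged Rac1-N17.

The intended use is co-delivery with a low dose of a Cre plasmid, for example by in utero electroporation, so that only a subset of cells recombines. Green cells then serve as internal controls for red Rac1-N17-expressing cells in the same tissue. The two sequence records agree closely, differing by three nucleotides in length. The repository's sequencing did not fully resolve the CAG region, so the depositor's sequence is the reference there.
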