Addgene plasmid #125137: Double UP mNeon to mScarlet Rac1-N17
Purpose: Natively produces mNeonGreen, in the presence of Cre will be recombined to produce mScarlet and an untagged Rac1-N17 (Dominant Negative).
Depositing lab: Erik Dent. Depositing organization: University of Wisconsin, Madison. Publication: Double UP: A Dual Color, Internally Controlled Platform for in utero Knockdown or Overexpression. Taylor RJ, Carrington J, Gerlach LR, Taylor KL, Richters KE, Dent EW. Front Mol Neurosci. 2020 May 20;13:82. doi: 10.3389/fnmol.2020.00082. eCollection 2020. PubMed 32508591.
Backbone
  Vector backbone: pCax
  Backbone size w/o insert (bp): 6734
  Vector type: Mammalian Expression
Growth in bacteria
  Bacterial resistance: Ampicillin, 100 μg/mL
  Growth temperature: 37°C
  Growth strain: DH5alpha
  Copy number: High Copy
Gene/Insert
  Gene/Insert name: mNeon/mScarletP2A Rac1-N17 (alt names: Rac1-N17; 5879)
  Mutation: Removed Not1 site in mScarlet. 17th AA in Rac1 changed to N
  Promoter: CAG
  Cloning method: Gibson Cloning
  Sequencing primers: 5′ CAGCTCCTGGGCAACGTGC; 3′ m13R
Terms and licenses: Academic/Nonprofit Terms; Industry Terms: Not Available to Industry
Depositor comments: Intent is to introduce low doses of pCAG Cre to recombine a subset of cells, such that mNeon can act as an internal control to mScarlet for use in in utero electroporation or other related techniques. Rac1-N17 is expressed following a P2A site, so that Cre+ cells will be both mScarlet positive and also contain an untagged Rac1-N17. Note: Addgene NGS is unable to fully resolve the CAG promoter sequence. Please refer to the depositor's sequence for this section of the plasmid.
How to cite: Double UP mNeon to mScarlet Rac1-N17 was a gift from Erik Dent (Addgene plasmid # 125137 ; http://n2t.net/addgene:125137 ; RRID:Addgene_125137)
